Addgene plasmid #233695: AAV PHP.eB-CAG-Venus
Purpose: AAV expression of Venus from CAG promoter
Depositing lab: Leo James. Depositing organization: MRC Laboratory of Molecular Biology. Publication: Co-opting templated aggregation to degrade pathogenic tau assemblies and improve motor function. Miller LVC, Papa G, Vaysburd M, Cheng S, Sweeney PW, Smith A, Franco C, Katsinelos T, Huang M, Sanford SAI, Benn J, Farnsworth J, Higginson K, Joyner H, McEwan WA, James LC. Cell. 2024 Oct 17;187(21):5967-5980.e17. doi: 10.1016/j.cell.2024.08.024. Epub 2024 Sep 13. PubMed 39276772.
Backbone
  Vector backbone: AAV PHP.eB-CAG
  Vector type: Mammalian Expression, AAV
Growth in bacteria
  Bacterial resistance: Ampicillin, 100 μg/mL
  Growth temperature: 37°C
  Growth strain: NEB Stable
  Copy number: Unknown
Gene/Insert
  Gene/Insert name: Venus
Terms and licenses: Academic/Nonprofit Terms; Industry Terms: Not Available to Industry
How to cite: AAV PHP.eB-CAG-Venus was a gift from Leo James (Addgene plasmid # 233695 ; http://n2t.net/addgene:233695 ; RRID:Addgene_233695)
