[The description below was written by a language model from this plasmid's Addgene catalogue record and pLannotate feature annotations shown in this document.]
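Description:
AAV PHP.eB-CAG-Venus is a 5.3 kb AAV transfer (genome) plasmid for mammalian expression of the yellow fluorescent protein Venus from the CAG promoter. It is propagated in E. coli using a high-copy ColE1/pUC-type origin and selected with ampicillin through the AmpR (β-lactamase) gene and its own promoter. The backbone also carries an f1 phage origin and a remnant of lacZα. The listed growth strain is a recombination-deficient one, in keeping with the tendency of AAV inverted terminal repeats to rearrange in bacteria.

The expression cassette lies on the reverse strand of the sequenced record, between two AAV2 ITRs. Both ITRs are annotated only as fragments, as is often the case for these structured repeats. The ITRs are the cis elements needed to replicate the intervening DNA and package it into AAV particles. Within them, a CMV immediate-early enhancer, chicken β-actin promoter segments and a hybrid/chimeric intron together make up the strong, broadly active CAG promoter. This drives a mammalian codon-optimized Venus coding sequence, which spans the numbering origin of the circular record. Downstream are a WPRE, which boosts transcript stability and expression, and an SV40 polyadenylation signal.

"PHP.eB" in the name refers to a capsid variant used for crossing the blood–brain barrier in mice, but no capsid or rep/cap genes are annotated, so these would have to be supplied in trans during virus production. The record supports use as a fluorescent reporter vector. The associated publication, on degrading tau assemblies, suggests it served as a reporter or control in that work, although the record does not state this role.
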