Features (pLannotate 1.2.2; 19 found; start..end, strand, type, name):
    352..440     -  intron         chimeric intron (fragment): chimera between introns from chicken β-actin and rabbit β-globin
    529..664     -  intron         hybrid intron (fragment): hybrid between chicken β-actin (CBA) and minute virus of mice (MMV) introns (Gray et al., 2011)
    665..841     -  promoter       chicken β-actin promoter (fragment): No description available
    881..904     -  promoter       chicken β-actin promoter (fragment): No description available
    903..924     -  promoter       chicken β-actin promoter (fragment): No description available
    946..1067    -  promoter       chicken β-actin promoter (fragment): contains a 21-bp deletion relative to the standard chicken β-actin promoter
   1069..1317    -  enhancer       CMV enhancer (fragment): human cytomegalovirus immediate early enhancer
   1378..1510    +  repeat_region  AAV2 ITR (fragment): inverted terminal repeat of adeno-associated virus serotype 2 inverted
   1505..1574    +  CDS            lacZα (fragment): LacZα fragment of β-galactosidase; lacZ fragment
   1579..2007    +  rep_origin     f1 ori (sequence partly withheld): f1 bacteriophage origin of replication; arrow indicates direction of (+) strand synthesis
   2060..2164    +  promoter       AmpR promoter: bla
   2165..3025    +  CDS            AmpR: β-lactamase; bla; confers resistance to ampicillin, carbenicillin, and related antibiotics
   3196..3784    +  rep_origin     ori: high-copy-number ColE1/pMB1/pBR322/pUC origin of replication
   3944..4001    -  repeat_region  AAV2 ITR (fragment): inverted terminal repeat of adeno-associated virus serotype 2 inverted
   4072..4140    +  CDS            large T antigen (fragment): large T antigen from SV40 (simian virus 40)
   4163..4284    +  polyA_signal   SV40 poly(A) signal: SV40 polyadenylation signal
   4327..4915    -  misc_feature   WPRE: woodchuck hepatitis virus posttranscriptional regulatory element
   4915..4933    -  misc_feature   MCS (fragment): pBluescript multiple cloning site
   4934..351     -  CDS            Venus (across the origin): yellow fluorescent protein (YFP) with fast and efficient maturation (Nagai et al., 2002) mammalian codon-optimized
>Addgene plasmid #233695 | AAV PHP.eB-CAG-Venus | addgene full sequence | sequence record 469455 | Addgene NGS Result
GCCCTCGAACTTCACCTCGGCGCGGGTCTTGTAGTTGCCGTCGTCCTTGAAGAAGATGGTGCGCTCCTGG
ACGTAGCCTTCGGGCATGGCGGACTTGAAGAAGTCGTGCTGCTTCATGTGGTCGGGGTAGCGGGCGAAGC
ACTGCAGGCCGTAGCCCAGGGTGGTCACGAGGGTGGGCCAGGGCACGGGCAGCTTGCCGGTGGTGCAGAT
CAGCTTCAGGGTCAGCTTGCCGTAGGTGGCATCGCCCTCGCCCTCGCCGGACACGCTGAACTTGTGGCCG
TTTACGTCGCCGTCCAGCTCGACCAGGATGGGCACCACCCCGGTGAACAGCTCCTCGCCCTTGCTCACCA
TTCTAGAGCCGCCGGTCACACGCCAGAAGCCGAACCCCGCCCTGCCCCGTCCCCCCCGAAGGCAGCCGTC
CCCCCGCGGACAGCCCCGAGCCGCTCCCCCCGCACAAAGGGCCCTCCCGGAGCCCCTCAAGGCTTTCACG
CAGCCACAGAAAAGAAACAAGCCGTCATTAAACCAAGCGCTAATTACAGCCCGGAGGAGAAGGGCCGTCC
CGCCCGCTCACCTGTGGGAGTAACGCGGTCAGTCAGAGCCGGGGCGGGCGGCGCGAGGCGGCGGCGGAGC
GGGGCACGGGGCGAAGGCAGCGCGCAGCGACTCCCGCCCGCCGCGCGCTTCGCTTTTTATAGGGCCGCCG
CCGCCGCCGCCTCGCCATAAAAGGAAACTTTCGGAGCGCGCCGCTCTGATTGGCTGCCGCCGCACCTCTC
CGCCTCGCCCCGCCCCGCCCCTCGCCCCGCCCCGCCCCGCCTGGCGCGCCCCCCCCCCCCCCCCCCCCCC
CAAAAGAAGCCTTACTCGGCGCCCCGCCCCGCGGCTGCGCCGCCCCCCCCCCCCCCCCCCCCCCCCCCCC
CCCCCCCCCCCCCCCCCCCGCCCCCCCTGCGGGCCCCCCCCCCCCCCCCCCGCCCCCATCGCTGCACAAA
ATAATTAAAAAATAAATAAATACAAAATTGGGGGTGGGGAGGGGGGGGAGATGGGGAGAGTGAAGCAGAA
CGTGGGGCTCACCTCGACCATGGTAATAGCGATGACTAATACGTAGATGTACTGCCAAGTAGGAAAGTCC
CATAAGGTCATGTACTGGGCATAATGCCAGGCGGGCCATTTACCGTCATTGACGTCAATAGGGGGCGTAC
TTGGCATATGATACACTTGATGTACTGCCAAGTGGGCAGTTTACCGTAAATACTCCACCCATTGACGTCA
ATGGAAAGTCCCTATTGGCGTTACTATGGGAACATACGTCATTATTGACGTCAATGGTACTCTTCCTAGA
GCATGGCTACGTAGATAAGTAGCATGGCGGGTTAATCATTAACTACAAGGAACCCCTAGTGATGGAGTTG
GCCACTCCCTCTCTGCGCGCTCGCTCGCTCACTGAGGCCGGGCGACCAAAGGTCGCCCGACGCCCGGGCT
TTGCCCGGGCGGCCTCAGTGAGCGAGCGAGCGCGCAGCTGGCGTAATAGCGAAGAGGCCCGCACCGATCG
CCCTTCCCAACAGTTGCGCAGCCTGAATGGCGAATGGG
[124 nt withheld, positions 1579-1702]
C
[91 nt withheld, positions 1704-1794]
A
[49 nt withheld, positions 1796-1844]
CCTTTGACGTTGGAGTCCACGTTCTTT
[37 nt withheld, positions 1872-1908]
ACCCTATCTCGGTCTATTCTTTTGATTTATAAGGGATTTTGCCGATTTCGGCCTATTGGTTAAAAAATGA
GCTGATTTAACAAAAATTTAACGCGAATTTTAACAAAATATTAACGCTTACAATTTAGGTGGCACTTTTC
GGGGAAATGTGCGCGGAACCCCTATTTGTTTATTTTTCTAAATACATTCAAATATGTATCCGCTCATGAG
ACAATAACCCTGATAAATGCTTCAATAATATTGAAAAAGGAAGAGTATGAGTATTCAACATTTCCGTGTC
GCCCTTATTCCCTTTTTTGCGGCATTTTGCCTTCCTGTTTTTGCTCACCCAGAAACGCTGGTGAAAGTAA
AAGATGCTGAAGATCAGTTGGGTGCACGAGTGGGTTACATCGAACTGGATCTCAACAGCGGTAAGATCCT
TGAGAGTTTTCGCCCCGAAGAACGTTTTCCAATGATGAGCACTTTTAAAGTTCTGCTATGTGGCGCGGTA
TTATCCCGTATTGACGCCGGGCAAGAGCAACTCGGTCGCCGCATACACTATTCTCAGAATGACTTGGTTG
AGTACTCACCAGTCACAGAAAAGCATCTTACGGATGGCATGACAGTAAGAGAATTATGCAGTGCTGCCAT
AACCATGAGTGATAACACTGCGGCCAACTTACTTCTGACAACGATCGGAGGACCGAAGGAGCTAACCGCT
TTTTTGCACAACATGGGGGATCATGTAACTCGCCTTGATCGTTGGGAACCGGAGCTGAATGAAGCCATAC
CAAACGACGAGCGTGACACCACGATGCCTGTAGCAATGGCAACAACGTTGCGCAAACTATTAACTGGCGA
ACTACTTACTCTAGCTTCCCGGCAACAATTAATAGACTGGATGGAGGCGGATAAAGTTGCAGGACCACTT
CTGCGCTCGGCCCTTCCGGCTGGCTGGTTTATTGCTGATAAATCTGGAGCCGGTGAGCGTGGGTCTCGCG
GTATCATTGCAGCACTGGGGCCAGATGGTAAGCCCTCCCGTATCGTAGTTATCTACACGACGGGGAGTCA
GGCAACTATGGATGAACGAAATAGACAGATCGCTGAGATAGGTGCCTCACTGATTAAGCATTGGTAACTG
TCAGACCAAGTTTACTCATATATACTTTAGATTGATTTAAAACTTCATTTTTAATTTAAAAGGATCTAGG
TGAAGATCCTTTTTGATAATCTCATGACCAAAATCCCTTAACGTGAGTTTTCGTTCCACTGAGCGTCAGA
CCCCGTAGAAAAGATCAAAGGATCTTCTTGAGATCCTTTTTTTCTGCGCGTAATCTGCTGCTTGCAAACA
AAAAAACCACCGCTACCAGCGGTGGTTTGTTTGCCGGATCAAGAGCTACCAACTCTTTTTCCGAAGGTAA
CTGGCTTCAGCAGAGCGCAGATACCAAATACTGTTCTTCTAGTGTAGCCGTAGTTAGGCCACCACTTCAA
GAACTCTGTAGCACCGCCTACATACCTCGCTCTGCTAATCCTGTTACCAGTGGCTGCTGCCAGTGGCGAT
AAGTCGTGTCTTACCGGGTTGGACTCAAGACGATAGTTACCGGATAAGGCGCAGCGGTCGGGCTGAACGG
GGGGTTCGTGCACACAGCCCAGCTTGGAGCGAACGACCTACACCGAACTGAGATACCTACAGCGTGAGCT
ATGAGAAAGCGCCACGCTTCCCGAAGGGAGAAAGGCGGACAGGTATCCGGTAAGCGGCAGGGTCGGAACA
GGAGAGCGCACGAGGGAGCTTCCAGGGGGAAACGCCTGGTATCTTTATAGTCCTGTCGGGTTTCGCCACC
TCTGACTTGAGCGTCGATTTTTGTGATGCTCGTCAGGGGGGCGGAGCCTATGGAAAAACGCCAGCAACGC
GGCCTTTTTACGGTTCCTGGCCTTTTGCTGGCCTTTTGCTCACATGTTCTTTCCTGCGTTATCCCCTGAT
TCTGTGGATAACCGTATTACCGCCTTTGAGTGAGCTGATACCGCTCGCCGCAGCCGAACGACCGAGCGCA
GCGAGTCAGTGAGCGAGCGAGCGCGCAGAGAGGGAGTGGCCAACTCCATCACTAGGGGTTCCTTGTAGTT
AATGATTAACCCGCCATGCTACTTATCTACGTAGCCATGCTCTAGGAAGATCCTTATCGATTTTACCACA
TTTGTAGAGGTTTTACTTGCTTTAAAAAACCTCCCACATCTCCCCCTGAACCTGAAACATAAAATGAATG
CAATTGTTGTTGTTAACTTGTTTATTGCAGCTTATAATGGTTACAAATAAAGCAATAGCATCACAAATTT
CACAAATAAAGCATTTTTTTCACTGCATTCTAGTTGTGGTTTGTCCAAACTCATCAATGTATCTTATCAT
GTCTGCTCGAAGCGGCCGCCCGGGTCGACGGTATCGATGCGGGGAGGCGGCCCAAAGGGAGATCCGACTC
GTCTGAGGGCGAAGGCGAAGACGCGGAAGAGGCCGCAGAGCCGGCAGCAGGCCGCGGGAAGGAAGGTCCG
CTGGATTGAGGGCCGAAGGGACGTAGCAGAAGGACGTCCCGCGCAGAATCCAGGTGGCAACACAGGCGAG
CAGCCAAGGAAAGGACGATGATTTCCCCGACAACACCACGGAATTGTCAGTGCCCAACAGCCGAGCCCCT
GTCCAGCAGCGGGCAAGGCAGGCGGCGATGAGTTCCGCCGTGGCAATAGGGAGGGGGAAAGCGAAAGTCC
CGGAAAGGAGCTGACAGGTGGTGGCAATGCCCCAACCAGTGGGGGTTGCGTCAGCAAACACAGTGCACAC
CACGCCACGTTGCCTGACAACGGGCCACAACTCCTCATAAAGAGACAGCAACCAGGATTTATACAAGGAG
GAGAAAATGAAAGCCATACGGGAAGCAATAGCATGATACAAAGGCATTAAAGCAGCGTATCCACATAGCG
TAAAAGGAGCAACATAGTTAAGAATACCAGTCAATCTTTCACAAATTTTGTAATCCAGAGGTTGATTATC
GATAAGCTTGATATCTTACTTGTACAGCTCGTCCATGCCGAGAGTGATCCCGGCGGCGGTCACGAACTCC
AGCAGGACCATGTGATCGCGCTTCTCGTTGGGGTCTTTGCTCAGGGCGGACTGGTAGCTCAGGTAGTGGT
TGTCGGGCAGCAGCACGGGGCCGTCGCCGATGGGGGTGTTCTGCTGGTAGTGGTCGGCGAGCTGCACGCC
GCCGTCCTCGATGTTGTGGCGGATCTTGAAGTTGGCCTTGATGCCGTTCTTCTGCTTGTCGGCGGTGATA
TAGACGTTGTGGCTGTTGTAGTTGTACTCCAGCTTGTGCCCCAGGATGTTGCCGTCCTCCTTGAAGTCGA
TGCCCTTCAGCTCGATGCGGTTCACCAGGGTGTC
